Addgene plasmid #90986: pADH137
Purpose: NAT-marked CAS9 expression construct; part 1 of 2 of C.alb LEUpOUT CRISPR system. Use with pADH118-series gRNA expression constructs.
Depositing lab: Aaron Hernday. Depositing organization: University of California, Merced. Publication: An Efficient, Rapid, and Recyclable System for CRISPR-Mediated Genome Editing in Candida albicans. Nguyen N, Quail MMF, Hernday AD. mSphere. 2017 Apr 26;2(2):e00149-17. doi: 10.1128/mSphereDirect.00149-17. eCollection 2017 Mar-Apr. PubMed 28497115.
Backbone
  Vector backbone: pUC19
  Backbone size w/o insert (bp): 2242
  Total vector size (bp): 9184
  Vector type: CRISPR
  Selectable markers: Nourseothricin (NAT)
Growth in bacteria
  Bacterial resistance: Ampicillin, 100 μg/mL
  Growth temperature: 37°C
  Growth strain: DH5alpha
  Copy number: High Copy
Gene/Insert 1
  Gene/Insert name: C. albicans LEU2 1 of 2
  Insert size (bp): 750
Gene/Insert 2
  Gene/Insert name: pENO1
  Insert size (bp): 783
Gene/Insert 3
  Gene/Insert name: Cas9
  Insert size (bp): 4113
Gene/Insert 4
  Gene/Insert name: NAT 1 of 2
  Insert size (bp): 842
Terms and licenses: Academic/Nonprofit Terms; Industry Terms: Not Available to Industry
How to cite: pADH137 was a gift from Aaron Hernday (Addgene plasmid # 90986 ; http://n2t.net/addgene:90986 ; RRID:Addgene_90986)
