[The description below was written by a language model from this plasmid's Addgene catalogue record and pLannotate feature annotations shown in this document.]
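Description:
pADH137 is a pUC19-based CRISPR plasmid of about 9.2 kb that serves as the Cas9 half ("part 1 of 2") of the LEUpOUT genome-editing system for Candida albicans. It is maintained in E. coli through the high-copy ColE1/pUC origin and the ampicillin resistance gene (β-lactamase with its own promoter). Remnants of the pUC19 lac region (lac promoter, CAP site and a lacI fragment) are also annotated. No fungal replication origin appears in the feature table, which fits a design intended for chromosomal integration rather than episomal maintenance, although the record does not spell this out.

The payload begins with a roughly 750 bp partial segment of C. albicans LEU2 ("1 of 2"), which the annotation tool detected through its similarity to the S. cerevisiae isopropylmalate dehydrogenase. It is followed by the ENO1 promoter (listed in the catalogue, not picked up in the feature table), which sits upstream of a Streptococcus pyogenes-type Cas9 coding sequence. A 3xFLAG epitope tag lies shortly downstream of Cas9, followed by the CYC1 terminator. Next comes an Ashbya gossypii TEF promoter driving an incomplete nourseothricin acetyltransferase (NAT) coding sequence, described as "NAT 1 of 2".

Because both LEU2 and NAT are split, the plasmid is not a stand-alone editing vector. It is meant to be combined with a pADH118-series guide RNA construct, which presumably supplies the complementary halves, so that nourseothricin resistance would be restored only when the two parts recombine. The system's name and the associated publication title point to a recyclable marker design for repeated rounds of editing in C. albicans.
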