Features (pLannotate 1.2.2; 12 found; start..end, strand, type, name):
    205..942     +  CDS            LEU2 (fragment): LEU3_YEAST - Experimental evidence at protein level: Swiss-Prot protein existence level 1. Catalyzes the oxidation of 3-carboxy-2-hydroxy-4- methylpentanoate (3-isopropylmalate) to 3-carboxy-4-methyl-2- oxopentanoate. The product decarboxylates to 4-methyl-2 oxopentanoate. From Saccharomyces cerevisiae (strain ATCC 204508 / S288c) (Baker's yeast).
   1724..5827    +  CDS            cas9: CAS9_STRP1 - Also known as csn1 From Streptococcus pyogenes serotype M1.
   5909..5974    +  CDS            3xFLAG: three tandem FLAG® epitope tags, followed by an enterokinase cleavage site
   6039..6286    +  terminator     CYC1 terminator: S. cerevisiae CYC1; transcription terminator for CYC1
   6326..6669    +  promoter       TEF promoter: Ashbya gossypii TEF promoter
   6683..7132    +  CDS            sta (fragment): STA_STRLA - Experimental evidence at protein level: Swiss-Prot protein existence level 1. Involved in resistance to streptothricin, a broad-spectrum antibiotic produced by streptomycetes. Detoxifies streptothricin via acetylation of the beta amino group of the first beta-lysyl moiety of streptothricin. From Streptomyces lavendulae.
   7177..7207    -  promoter       lac promoter: promoter for the E. coli lac operon
   7222..7243    -  protein_bind   CAP binding site: CAP binding activates transcription in the presence of cAMP. E. coli catabolite activator protein
   7256..7348    -  CDS            lacI (fragment): lac repressor; lacI; The lac repressor binds to the lac operator to inhibit transcription in E. coli. This inhibition can be relieved by adding lactose or isopropyl-β-D-thiogalactopyranoside (IPTG).
   7531..8119    -  rep_origin     ori: high-copy-number ColE1/pMB1/pBR322/pUC origin of replication
   8290..9150    -  CDS            AmpR: β-lactamase; bla; confers resistance to ampicillin, carbenicillin, and related antibiotics
   9151..70      -  promoter       AmpR promoter (across the origin): bla
>Addgene plasmid #90986 | pADH137 | addgene full sequence | sequence record 180519 | Addgene NGS Result
AGGGTTATTGTCTCATGAGCGGATACATATTTGAATGTATTTAGAAAAATAAACAAATAGGGGTTCCGCG
CACATTTCCCCGAAAAGTGCCACCTGACGTCTAAGAAACCATTATTATCATGACATTAACCTATAAAAAT
AGGCGTATCACGAGGCCCTTTGACGGCACGGCCACGCGTTTAAACCGCCATGTCTGTTAAAACCAAAACC
ATTACTGTCTTGCCTGGTGACCATGTCGGTACCGAAATTGTCAATGAAGCAATCAAAGTCTTGAAAGCAA
TTGAAGCTGCCACTCCCTACCAAAAAATCCAATTTGATTTCAAACACCACTTGATTGGTGGTGCTGCCAT
TGATGCCACTGGCGTCCCGCTTCCAGATGATGCTCTTGAAAGTGCTAAATCATCCGATGCAGTTTTGTTG
GGTGCTGTTGGTGGACCCAAATGGGGTACTGGCACTGTTCGTCCTGAACAAGGATTATTGAAAATCCGTA
AAGAATTGAACCTTTATGCCAACATTAGACCATGTAATTTTGCCAGTGACTCGTTATTAGAATTGTCTCC
ATTAAAAGCTGAAGTGGTCAAAGGAACCAATTTAATTATTGTTCGTGAATTAGTTGGTGGTATATATTTT
GGTGAACGTCAAGAACAAGAAGAAAGTGAAGACAAAAAAACAGCTTGGGATACAGAAAAGTATACTGTTG
ACGAAGTTACTCGTATCACTCGTATGGCAGCATTTATGGCTTTGCAGCACAATCCACCATTGCCAATATG
GTCTTTGGACAAAGCTAATGTTTTGGCATCGTCGAGATTGTGGAGAAAGACCGTTGATAAAGTGATTTCT
GAAGAATTTCCAGCTTTGTCTGTGCAGCATCAATTGATTGATTCGGCTGCAATGATTTTGATCCAAAACC
CAACCAAATTGAACGGTATCATCATTACAACAGCTAACAATTACACAAAAAAAATTCTCTTTTCGATGTA
GCAACTATCTTCAACTAAAACATTTTCTCCTTCGGCCCATGATTGTCCTCCGGGTCGACAGCAAGCCGTT
ACAATTGAGATGGAAAGCGACCTACCTTCACTCGATAAGGTGCTTAATTGTACTTCATATAAATCTGGCC
CGGATCTAAACAAATGAGTTCCATTAAGCCGTGGGTTCTCAATTAGGGTTTTTGTTTTTGATTTAGAAAA
AAGAGATCAAGATTTGTTTACAGGTGATGCCTTTTTTTAGAACTTATGCGTTGCAAAAGTTGACTAACGA
TTTCTATAAGGTGATCCACACTAATTATACAAACGTACAAACAGACATACTTTTCCTGCGTTCACCTGAT
GTTGGCCAGATTTCTCTCTTCATTGCATAGAACATAACCACACTAGGGCAACAGAAAAAAAAAAAAAAGT
GCATCGGGAAGTTGTGTTCCATTCATTATATGTCTACTACTGCATATGAGTAGCCCACCCACCACCACCA
TAGTAAGTTTTTGTGTATGCGCGCCGTCAGGTTATTTCATTTCTGAATTTTTCAACCACCTTACTCCCTT
TATTGTTGATTGACAATTTTGCTCACAGTAAGATCTTTTAGACTCCAATTAATATAAAATAAGTCTGATT
TTCCAATTCCTGTTTTTTCTTTTTTTTTCTGTTTCTATTTCTTTCCTTTTCTCCCTTTTTTTTAATTCTT
CATTCAATCATCAATTGATAATTCAGGAATATTACAACCCGGGATGGATAAAAAGTATAGTATTGGTTTA
GATATTGGTACTAACTCTGTGGGTTGGGCAGTTATCACTGACGAATATAAAGTTCCATCAAAGAAATTTA
AGGTGTTAGGTAACACTGACAGACACTCAATAAAAAAGAATCTTATCGGTGCTCTTTTGTTCGACTCCGG
TGAAACTGCCGAGGCTACACGTTTAAAAAGAACAGCAAGAAGAAGATATACCCGTAGAAAAAATAGAATA
TGTTATTTACAAGAAATCTTTTCTAATGAAATGGCTAAAGTTGATGATTCCTTTTTCCATAGATTGGAAG
AGTCATTTTTGGTTGAAGAAGACAAAAAGCATGAGAGACATCCAATCTTTGGGAATATAGTTGATGAAGT
GGCTTACCATGAAAAATATCCTACCATTTATCATTTAAGAAAGAAATTGGTAGATTCAACTGATAAAGCT
GACCTTAGATTAATCTATTTAGCACTTGCCCATATGATTAAATTTAGAGGTCATTTTTTGATTGAAGGTG
ATTTGAACCCAGATAATTCTGACGTGGATAAATTATTTATTCAATTAGTCCAAACCTACAACCAATTATT
TGAGGAAAATCCAATTAATGCTAGTGGTGTCGATGCCAAAGCTATATTATCAGCCAGATTATCAAAATCT
AGACGTTTGGAAAATTTGATTGCCCAATTGCCAGGAGAAAAAAAGAATGGATTATTTGGAAACTTGATCG
CATTATCATTGGGTTTGACACCAAATTTTAAATCTAATTTTGATTTAGCTGAAGATGCTAAATTACAATT
ATCAAAAGACACCTATGACGACGATTTGGACAATTTACTTGCTCAAATTGGTGATCAATATGCAGATTTG
TTCTTAGCTGCTAAAAACTTATCTGATGCTATTTTGTTGTCTGATATTTTGAGAGTGAACACAGAAATAA
CCAAAGCTCCATTATCAGCATCTATGATCAAACGTTATGATGAACACCATCAGGATTTGACTTTATTGAA
AGCTTTGGTGAGACAACAATTGCCAGAGAAGTATAAAGAAATCTTTTTCGATCAATCTAAAAACGGGTAT
GCAGGTTATATTGATGGGGGTGCCTCCCAAGAGGAATTTTACAAATTTATAAAACCTATTTTAGAAAAGA
TGGATGGGACTGAGGAACTTTTGGTCAAATTGAACAGAGAAGATTTGTTACGTAAACAGAGAACTTTTGA
TAATGGTAGTATACCTCACCAAATTCATTTGGGTGAGTTGCATGCAATTTTAAGAAGACAAGAAGATTTT
TATCCATTTTTAAAAGATAATAGAGAAAAAATCGAGAAAATTTTAACCTTTAGAATTCCATACTATGTTG
GGCCTTTGGCTAGAGGTAATTCAAGATTTGCCTGGATGACACGTAAATCAGAAGAAACTATTACCCCTTG
GAATTTTGAAGAGGTTGTTGATAAAGGAGCATCAGCACAGAGTTTTATTGAAAGAATGACCAATTTCGAT
AAAAACTTACCAAATGAAAAAGTTTTACCAAAACATTCCTTGTTATACGAATATTTTACTGTTTACAATG
AACTTACAAAGGTTAAATATGTTACTGAAGGTATGCGTAAGCCAGCCTTTTTATCTGGAGAACAGAAAAA
GGCAATAGTTGATTTATTGTTTAAAACAAATAGAAAAGTTACTGTTAAACAATTAAAAGAAGATTACTTT
AAGAAAATTGAATGTTTTGATTCAGTTGAAATCAGTGGTGTTGAAGACAGATTTAATGCTAGTTTAGGAA
CTTACCATGATTTACTTAAAATTATCAAAGATAAAGATTTCTTGGATAACGAAGAAAATGAAGACATTTT
AGAAGACATTGTTTTAACCTTAACTTTATTCGAAGATAGAGAGATGATTGAAGAACGTTTGAAGACTTAT
GCACATTTGTTTGACGATAAAGTGATGAAACAGTTGAAAAGAAGACGTTATACTGGATGGGGTAGATTGT
CTCGTAAATTGATCAATGGAATTAGAGATAAACAAAGTGGTAAAACTATCTTGGACTTTTTGAAATCTGA
CGGATTTGCTAATAGAAATTTCATGCAATTGATCCACGACGATAGTTTGACATTTAAAGAAGACATCCAA
AAGGCCCAAGTGAGTGGGCAAGGTGATTCATTACATGAACATATTGCAAATTTAGCCGGATCTCCTGCTA
TTAAGAAAGGGATATTACAAACTGTTAAAGTTGTGGATGAATTAGTGAAAGTAATGGGAAGACATAAACC
TGAAAACATTGTCATTGAGATGGCAAGAGAAAATCAAACTACACAAAAAGGACAGAAAAATAGTAGAGAA
CGTATGAAAAGAATAGAAGAGGGTATTAAAGAATTGGGTAGTCAAATATTGAAAGAACACCCAGTGGAAA
ATACCCAGTTGCAAAATGAAAAATTATATCTTTACTACCTTCAAAATGGACGTGATATGTATGTTGATCA
GGAATTAGATATAAATAGACTTTCAGATTATGATGTAGATCATATAGTTCCACAATCTTTCTTGAAAGAT
GATTCCATAGACAATAAAGTATTAACTAGAAGTGATAAAAATAGAGGTAAAAGTGATAATGTCCCAAGTG
AGGAAGTCGTCAAAAAGATGAAAAATTACTGGCGTCAACTTTTGAATGCTAAATTAATTACTCAAAGAAA
ATTTGATAATTTGACTAAAGCAGAAAGAGGTGGGCTTTCTGAATTAGATAAAGCCGGGTTCATTAAAAGA
CAATTGGTCGAAACTAGACAAATTACTAAACATGTTGCCCAAATTTTAGATTCCCGTATGAACACTAAGT
ATGACGAAAATGATAAGTTAATACGTGAGGTTAAAGTCATTACTTTAAAATCAAAACTTGTCTCTGATTT
CAGAAAGGATTTCCAATTCTATAAAGTTAGAGAAATTAATAATTATCATCATGCTCATGATGCATATTTG
AATGCTGTAGTTGGAACTGCTTTAATCAAGAAATACCCTAAATTAGAATCTGAATTTGTATATGGTGATT
ACAAAGTCTATGATGTTAGAAAGATGATTGCTAAATCAGAACAAGAAATTGGTAAAGCTACAGCTAAATA
CTTCTTTTACTCTAACATTATGAATTTCTTTAAAACAGAAATTACTTTGGCAAACGGTGAAATTAGAAAA
AGACCTCTTATTGAAACAAATGGTGAGACTGGAGAGATAGTTTGGGACAAAGGGCGTGATTTCGCTACTG
TTAGAAAAGTTTTATCAATGCCACAAGTTAACATTGTAAAGAAAACAGAGGTTCAAACTGGTGGTTTCTC
AAAAGAAAGTATTTTGCCTAAAAGAAATAGTGATAAATTGATTGCCAGAAAAAAGGATTGGGATCCAAAG
AAATATGGTGGTTTCGACTCACCAACCGTAGCCTATTCTGTTTTGGTTGTGGCAAAGGTTGAAAAGGGTA
AAAGTAAAAAGCTTAAATCAGTAAAAGAACTTTTGGGTATTACAATAATGGAAAGAAGTTCCTTTGAAAA
GAACCCTATTGATTTTTTGGAAGCTAAAGGTTATAAGGAAGTAAAGAAGGACTTAATAATCAAATTGCCT
AAATATTCTTTATTTGAATTAGAAAATGGGAGAAAAAGAATGTTGGCTTCTGCTGGAGAATTGCAAAAGG
GTAATGAATTAGCATTGCCTTCCAAATATGTTAACTTCTTGTATTTAGCTTCACACTATGAAAAGTTGAA
AGGGTCACCAGAAGATAACGAGCAAAAACAATTATTTGTTGAACAACACAAACACTACTTAGATGAGATT
ATAGAACAAATTAGTGAATTCAGTAAAAGAGTGATATTAGCTGATGCAAATTTAGATAAAGTTTTGTCAG
CCTATAACAAACATAGAGATAAGCCAATTAGAGAACAAGCAGAAAACATTATTCACTTATTTACCCTTAC
CAATTTAGGAGCACCTGCTGCTTTCAAGTATTTTGATACAACAATTGATCGTAAAAGATATACCTCAACA
AAAGAAGTCTTAGACGCCACCTTAATTCATCAATCAATCACTGGATTGTATGAGACAAGAATTGATTTGT
CTCAATTGGGTGGTGATGAAGGGGCTGATCCTAAGAAGAAAAGAAAAGTTGATCCAAAGAAAAAGCGTAA
GGTGGATCCTAAGAAAAAGAGAAAGGTTGACTACAAAGACCATGACGGTGATTATAAAGATCATGACATC
GACTACAAGGATGACGATGACAAGTGATAATGACTGCAGAGATCCATCGACCTGCCGCCAAGCTAATTCC
GGGCGAATTTCTGTCGAGTCATGTAATTAGTTATGTCACGCTTACATTCACGCCCTCCCCCCACATCCGC
TCTAACCGAAAAGGAAGGAGTTAGACAACCTGAAGTCTAGGTCCCTATTTATTTTTTTATAGTTATGTTA
GTATTAAGAACGTTATTTATATTTCAAATTTTTCTTTTTTTTCTGTACAGACGCGTGTACGCATGTAACA
TTATACTGAAAACCTTGCTTTAGAAGGTTTTGGGACGCTCGAAGGCTTTAATTTGCGGCCAGCTTGCCTC
GTCCCCGCCTGGTCACCCGGCCAGCGACATGGAGGCCCAGAATACCCTCCTTGACAGTCTTGACGTGCGC
AGCTCAGGGGCATGATGTGACTGTCGCCCGTACATTTAGCCCATACATCCCCATGTATAATCATTTGCAT
CCATACATTTTGATGGCCGCACGGCGCGAAGCAAAAATTACGGCTCCTCGCTGCAGACCTGCGAGCAGGG
AAACGCTCCCCTCACAGACGCGTTGAATTGTCCCCACGCCGCGCCCCTGTAGAGAAATATAAAAGGTTAG
GATTTGCCACTGAGGTTCTTCTTTCATATACTTCCTTTTAAAATCTTGCTAGGATACAGTTCTCACATCA
CATCCGAACATAAACAACCGGATCCTACAATTATGTCTACTACTTTGGATGATACTGCTTATAGATACAG
AACTTCTGTTCCAGGTGATGCTGAAGCTATTGAAGCTTTGGATGGTTCTTTCACTACCGATACTGTTTTT
AGAGTTACTGCTACTGGTGATGGTTTCACTTTGAGAGAAGTTCCAGTTGATCCACCATTGACTAAGGTTT
TCCCAGATGATGAATCCGATGATGAATCCGATGCTGGTGAAGATGGTGATCCAGATTCTAGAACTTTCGT
TGCTTATGGTGATGATGGTGATTTGGCTGGTTTCGTTGTTGTTTCTTATTCTGGTTGGAACAGAAGATTG
ACTGTTGAAGATATTGAAGTTGCTCCAGAACATAGAGGTCATGGTGTTGGTAGAGCTTTGATGGGTTTGG
CTACTGAATTCGCCAGAGAAAGAGGTGCTGGTCATTTGTGGTTGGAAGTTACCAATGTTAATCGGTGTTT
AAACCCCAGCGCCTGGCGGGCGCTCACAATTCCACACAACATACGAGCCGGAAGCATAAAGTGTAAAGCC
TGGGGTGCCTAATGAGTGAGCTAACTCACATTAATTGCGTTGCGCTCACTGCCCGCTTTCCAGTCGGGAA
ACCTGTCGTGCCAGCTGCATTAATGAATCGGCCAACGCGCGGGGAGAGGCGGTTTGCGTATTGGGCGCTC
TTCCGCTTCCTCGCTCACTGACTCGCTGCGCTCGGTCGTTCGGCTGCGGCGAGCGGTATCAGCTCACTCA
AAGGCGGTAATACGGTTATCCACAGAATCAGGGGATAACGCAGGAAAGAACATGTGAGCAAAAGGCCAGC
AAAAGGCCAGGAACCGTAAAAAGGCCGCGTTGCTGGCGTTTTTCCATAGGCTCCGCCCCCCTGACGAGCA
TCACAAAAATCGACGCTCAAGTCAGAGGTGGCGAAACCCGACAGGACTATAAAGATACCAGGCGTTTCCC
CCTGGAAGCTCCCTCGTGCGCTCTCCTGTTCCGACCCTGCCGCTTACCGGATACCTGTCCGCCTTTCTCC
CTTCGGGAAGCGTGGCGCTTTCTCATAGCTCACGCTGTAGGTATCTCAGTTCGGTGTAGGTCGTTCGCTC
CAAGCTGGGCTGTGTGCACGAACCCCCCGTTCAGCCCGACCGCTGCGCCTTATCCGGTAACTATCGTCTT
GAGTCCAACCCGGTAAGACACGACTTATCGCCACTGGCAGCAGCCACTGGTAACAGGATTAGCAGAGCGA
GGTATGTAGGCGGTGCTACAGAGTTCTTGAAGTGGTGGCCTAACTACGGCTACACTAGAAGAACAGTATT
TGGTATCTGCGCTCTGCTGAAGCCAGTTACCTTCGGAAAAAGAGTTGGTAGCTCTTGATCCGGCAAACAA
ACCACCGCTGGTAGCGGTGGTTTTTTTGTTTGCAAGCAGCAGATTACGCGCAGAAAAAAAGGATCTCAAG
AAGATCCTTTGATCTTTTCTACGGGGTCTGACGCTCAGTGGAACGAAAACTCACGTTAAGGGATTTTGGT
CATGAGATTATCAAAAAGGATCTTCACCTAGATCCTTTTAAATTAAAAATGAAGTTTTAAATCAATCTAA
AGTATATATGAGTAAACTTGGTCTGACAGTTACCAATGCTTGATCAGTGAGGCACCTATCTCAGCGATCT
GTCTATTTCGTTCATCCATAGTTGCCTGACTCCCCGTCGTGTAGATAACTACGATACGGGAGGGCTTACC
ATCTGGCCCCAGTGCTGCAATGATACCGCGAGACCCACGCTCACCGGCTCCAGATTTATCAGCAATAAAC
CAGCCAGCCGGAAGGGCCGAGCGCAGAAGTGGTCCTGCAACTTTATCCGCCTCCATCCAGTCTATTAATT
GTTGCCGGGAAGCTAGAGTAAGTAGTTCGCCAGTTAATAGTTTGCGCAACGTTGTTGCCATTGCTACAGG
CATCGTGGTGTCACGCTCGTCGTTTGGTATGGCTTCATTCAGCTCCGGTTCCCAACGATCAAGGCGAGTT
ACATGATCCCCCATGTTGTGCAAAAAAGCGGTTAGCTCCTTCGGTCCTCCGATCGTTGTCAGAAGTAAGT
TGGCCGCAGTGTTATCACTCATGGTTATGGCAGCACTGCATAATTCTCTTACTGTCATGCCATCCGTAAG
ATGCTTTTCTGTGACTGGTGAGTACTCAACCAAGTCATTCTGAGAATAGTGTATGCGGCGACCGAGTTGC
TCTTGCCCGGCGTCAATACGGGATAATACCGCGCCACATAGCAGAACTTTAAAAGTGCTCATCATTGGAA
AACGTTCTTCGGGGCGAAAACTCTCAAGGATCTTACCGCTGTTGAGATCCAGTTCGATGTAACCCACTCG
TGCACCCAACTGATCTTCAGCATCTTTTACTTTCACCAGCGTTTCTGGGTGAGCAAAAACAGGAAGGCAA
AATGCCGCAAAAAAGGGAATAAGGGCGACACGGAAATGTTGAATACTCATACTCTTCCTTTTTCAATATT
ATTGAAGCATTTATC
